>Addgene plasmid #195294 | pGMC00009 (aka pRC0494) | addgene full sequence | sequence record 385588 | Addgene NGS Result
TGATGCGGTTTTGGCAGTACATCAATGGGCGTGGATAGCGGTTTGACTCACGGGGATTTCCAAGTCTCCA
CCCCATTGACGTCAATGGGAGTTTGTTTTGGCACCAAAATCAACGGGACTTTCCAAAATGTCGTAACAAC
TCCGCCCCATTGACGCAAATGGGCGGTAGGCGTGTACGGTGGGAGGTCTATATAAGCAGCGCGTTTTGCC
TGTACTGGGTCTCTCTGGTTAGACCAGATCTGAGCCTGGGAGCTCTCTGGCTAACTAGGGAACCCACTGC
TTAAGCCTCAATAAAGCTTGCCTTGAGTGCTTCAAGTAGTGTGTGCCCGTCTGTTGTGTGACTCTGGTAA
CTAGAGATCCCTCAGACCCTTTTAGTCAGTGTGGAAAATCTCTAGCAGTGGCGCCCGAACAGGGACTTGA
AAGCGAAAGGGAAACCAGAGGAGCTCTCTCGACGCAGGACTCGGCTTGCTGAAGCGCGCACGGCAAGAGG
CGAGGGGCGGCGACTGGTGAGTACGCCAAAAATTTTGACTAGCGGAGGCTAGAAGGAGAGAGATGGGTGC
GAGAGCGTCAGTATTAAGCGGGGGAGAATTAGATCGCGATGGGAAAAAATTCGGTTAAGGCCAGGGGGAA
AGAAAAAATATAAATTAAAACATATAGTATGGGCAAGCAGGGAGCTAGAACGATTCGCAGTTAATCCTGG
CCTGTTAGAAACATCAGAAGGCTGTAGACAAATACTGGGACAGCTACAACCATCCCTTCAGACAGGATCA
GAAGAACTTAGATCATTATATAATACAGTAGCAACCCTCTATTGTGTGCATCAAAGGATAGAGATAAAAG
ACACCAAGGAAGCTTTAGACAAGATAGAGGAAGAGCAAAACAAAAGTAAGACCACCGCACAGCAAGCGGC
CGCTGATCTTCAGACCTGGAGGAGGAGATATGAGGGACAATTGGAGAAGTGAATTATATAAATATAAAGT
AGTAAAAATTGAACCATTAGGAGTAGCACCCACCAAGGCAAAGAGAAGAGTGGTGCAGAGAGAAAAAAGA
GCAGTGGGAATAGGAGCTTTGTTCCTTGGGTTCTTGGGAGCAGCAGGAAGCACTATGGGCGCAGCGTCAA
TGACGCTGACGGTACAGGCCAGACAATTATTGTCTGGTATAGTGCAGCAGCAGAACAATTTGCTGAGGGC
TATTGAGGCGCAACAGCATCTGTTGCAACTCACAGTCTGGGGCATCAAGCAGCTCCAGGCAAGAATCCTG
GCTGTGGAAAGATACCTAAAGGATCAACAGCTCCTGGGGATTTGGGGTTGCTCTGGAAAACTCATTTGCA
CCACTGCTGTGCCTTGGAATGCTAGTTGGAGTAATAAATCTCTGGAACAGATTTGGAATCACACGACCTG
GATGGAGTGGGACAGAGAAATTAACAATTACACAAGCTTAATACACTCCTTAATTGAAGAATCGCAAAAC
CAGCAAGAAAAGAATGAACAAGAATTATTGGAATTAGATAAATGGGCAAGTTTGTGGAATTGGTTTAACA
TAACAAATTGGCTGTGGTATATAAAATTATTCATAATGATAGTAGGAGGCTTGGTAGGTTTAAGAATAGT
TTTTGCTGTACTTTCTATAGTGAATAGAGTTAGGCAGGGATATTCACCATTATCGTTTCAGACCCACCTC
CCAACCCCGAGGGGACCCGACAGGCCCGAAGGAATAGAAGAAGAAGGTGGAGAGAGAGACAGAGACAGAT
CCATTCGATTAGTGAACGGATCGGCACTGCGTGCGCCAATTCTGCAGACAAATGGCAGTATTCATCCACA
ATTTTAAAAGAAAAGGGGGGATTGGGGGGTACAGTGCAGGGGAAAGAATAGTAGACATAATAGCAACAGA
CATACAAACTAAAGAATTACAAAAACAAATTACAAAAATTCAAAATTTTCGGGTTTATTACAGGGACAGC
AGAGATCCAGTTTGGTTAATTAAGGTACCGAGGGCCTATTTCCCATGATTCCTTCATATTTGCATATACG
ATACAAGGCTGTTAGAGAGATAATTAGAATTAATTTGACTGTAAACACAAAGATATTAGTACAAAATACG
TGACGTAGAAAGTAATAATTTCTTGGGTAGTTTGCAGTTTTAAAATTATGTTTTAAAATGGACTATCATA
TGCTTACCGTAACTTGAAAGTATTTCGATTTCTTGGCTTTATATATCTTGTGGAAAGGACGAAACACCGG
AGACGGTTGTAAATGAGCACACAAAATACACATGCTAAAATATTATATTCTATGACCTTTATAAAATCAA
CCAAAATCTTCTTTTTAATAACTTTAGTATCAATAATTAGAATTTTTATGTTCCTTTTTGCAAACTTTTA
ATAAAAATGAGCAAAATAAAAAAACGCTAGTTTTAGTAACTCGCGTTGTTTTCTTCACCTTTAATAATAG
CTACTCCACCACTTGTTCCTAAGCGGTCAGCTCCTGCTTCAATCATTTTTTGAGCATCTTCAAATGTTCT
AACTCCACCAGCTGCTTTAACTAAAGCATTGTCTTTAACAACTGACTTCATTAGTTTAACATCTTCAAAT
GTTGCACCTGATTTTGAAAATCCTGTTGATGTTTTAACAAATTCTAATCCAGCTTCAACAGCTATTTCAC
AAGCTTTCATGATTTCTTCTTTTGTTAATAAACAATTTTCCATAATACATTTAACAACATGTGATCCAGC
TGCTTTTTTTACAGCTTTCATGTCTTCTAAAACTAATTCATAATTTTTGTCTTTTAATGCACCAATATTT
AATACCATATCAATTTCTGTTGCACCATCTTTAATTGCTTCAGAAACTTCGAATGCTTTTGTAGCTGTTG
TGCATGCACCTAGAGGAAAACCTACAACATTTGTTATTCCTACATTTGTGCCTTTTAATAATTCTTTACA
ATAGCTTGTTCAATATGAATTAACACAAACTGTTGCAAAATCAAATTCAATTGCTTCATCACATAATTGT
TTAATTTCAGCTTTCGTAGCATCTTGTTTTAATAATGTGTGATCTATATATTTGTTTAGTTTCATTTTTT
CTCCTATATATTCATTTTTAATTTTAATTCTTTAATAATTTCGTCTACTTTAACTTTAGCGTTTTGAACA
GATTCACCAACACCTATAAAATAAATTTTTAGTTTAGGTTCAGTTCCACTTGGGCGAACAGCAAATCATG
ACTTATCTTCTAAATAAAATTTTAGTAAGTCTTGTCCTGGCATATTATACATTCCATCGATGTAGTCTTC
AACATTAACAACTTTAAGTCCAGCAATTTGAGTTAAGGGTGTTGCTCTCAATGATTTCATTAATGGTTCA
ATTTTTAATTTCTTTTCTTCTGGTTTAAAATTCAAGTTTAAAGTGAAAGTGTAATATGCACCCATTTCTT
TAAATAAATCTTCTAAATAGTCTACTAATGTTTTATTTTGTTTTTTATAAAATCAAGCAGCCTCTGCTAT
TAATATAGAAGCTTGTATTCCATCTTTATCTCTAGCTGAGTCATCAATTACATATCCATAACTTTCTTCA
TAAGCAAAAACAAAATTTAATCCGTTATCTTCTTCTTTAGCAATTTCTCTACCCATTCATTTAAATCCAG
TTAAAGTTTTTACAATATTAACTCCATATTTTTCATGAGCGATTCTATCACCCAAATCACTTGTTACAAA
ACTTGAATATAGAGCCGGATTTTTTGGAATGCTATTTAAGCGTTTTAGATTTGATAATTTTCAATCAATT
AAAATTGGTCCTGTTTGATTTCCATCTAATCTTACAAAATGACCATCATGTTTTATTGCCATTCCAAATC
TGTCAGCATCTGGGTCATTCATAATAATAATATCTGCATCATGTTTAATACCATATTCAAGCGGTATTTT
TCATGCAGGATCAAATTCTGGATTTGGATTTACAACATTTTTAAATGTTTCATCTTCAAATGCATGCTCT
TCAACCTCAATAACGTTATATCCTGATTCACGTAATATTTTTGGGGTAAATTTAGTTCCTGTTCCATTAA
CTGCGCTAAAAATAATTTTTAAATCTTTTTTAGCTTCTTGCTCTTTTTTGTACGTCTCTGTTTTAGAGCT
AGAAATAGCAAGTTAAAATAAGGCTAGTCCGTTATCAACTTGAAAAAGTGGCACCGAGTCGGTGCTTTTT
TGAATTCGCTAGCTAGGTCTTGAAAGGAGTGGGAATTGGCTCCGGTGCCCGTCAGTGGGCAGAGCGCACA
TCGCCCACAGTCCCCGAGAAGTTGGGGGGAGGGGTCGGCAATTGATCCGGTGCCTAGAGAAGGTGGCGCG
GGGTAAACTGGGAAAGTGATGTCGTGTACTGGCTCCGCCTTTTTCCCGAGGGTGGGGGAGAACCGTATAT
AAGTGCAGTAGTCGCCGTGAACGTTCTTTTTCGCAACGGGTTTGCCGCCAGAACACAGGACCGGTTCTAG
AGCGCTGCCACCATGGACAAGAAGTACAGCATCGGCCTGGACATCGGCACCAACTCTGTGGGCTGGGCCG
TGATCACCGACGAGTACAAGGTGCCCAGCAAGAAATTCAAGGTGCTGGGCAACACCGACCGGCACAGCAT
CAAGAAGAACCTGATCGGAGCCCTGCTGTTCGACAGCGGCGAAACAGCCGAGGCCACCCGGCTGAAGAGA
ACCGCCAGAAGAAGATACACCAGACGGAAGAACCGGATCTGCTATCTGCAAGAGATCTTCAGCAACGAGA
TGGCCAAGGTGGACGACAGCTTCTTCCACAGACTGGAAGAGTCCTTCCTGGTGGAAGAGGATAAGAAGCA
CGAGCGGCACCCCATCTTCGGCAACATCGTGGACGAGGTGGCCTACCACGAGAAGTACCCCACCATCTAC
CACCTGAGAAAGAAACTGGTGGACAGCACCGACAAGGCCGACCTGCGGCTGATCTATCTGGCCCTGGCCC
ACATGATCAAGTTCCGGGGCCACTTCCTGATCGAGGGCGACCTGAACCCCGACAACAGCGACGTGGACAA
GCTGTTCATCCAGCTGGTGCAGACCTACAACCAGCTGTTCGAGGAAAACCCCATCAACGCCAGCGGCGTG
GACGCCAAGGCCATCCTGTCTGCCAGACTGAGCAAGAGCAGACGGCTGGAAAATCTGATCGCCCAGCTGC
CCGGCGAGAAGAAGAATGGCCTGTTCGGAAACCTGATTGCCCTGAGCCTGGGCCTGACCCCCAACTTCAA
GAGCAACTTCGACCTGGCCGAGGATGCCAAACTGCAGCTGAGCAAGGACACCTACGACGACGACCTGGAC
AACCTGCTGGCCCAGATCGGCGACCAGTACGCCGACCTGTTTCTGGCCGCCAAGAACCTGTCCGACGCCA
TCCTGCTGAGCGACATCCTGAGAGTGAACACCGAGATCACCAAGGCCCCCCTGAGCGCCTCTATGATCAA
GAGATACGACGAGCACCACCAGGACCTGACCCTGCTGAAAGCTCTCGTGCGGCAGCAGCTGCCTGAGAAG
TACAAAGAGATTTTCTTCGACCAGAGCAAGAACGGCTACGCCGGCTACATTGACGGCGGAGCCAGCCAGG
AAGAGTTCTACAAGTTCATCAAGCCCATCCTGGAAAAGATGGACGGCACCGAGGAACTGCTCGTGAAGCT
GAACAGAGAGGACCTGCTGCGGAAGCAGCGGACCTTCGACAACGGCAGCATCCCCCACCAGATCCACCTG
GGAGAGCTGCACGCCATTCTGCGGCGGCAGGAAGATTTTTACCCATTCCTGAAGGACAACCGGGAAAAGA
TCGAGAAGATCCTGACCTTCCGCATCCCCTACTACGTGGGCCCTCTGGCCAGGGGAAACAGCAGATTCGC
CTGGATGACCAGAAAGAGCGAGGAAACCATCACCCCCTGGAACTTCGAGGAAGTGGTGGACAAGGGCGCT
TCCGCCCAGAGCTTCATCGAGCGGATGACCAACTTCGATAAGAACCTGCCCAACGAGAAGGTGCTGCCCA
AGCACAGCCTGCTGTACGAGTACTTCACCGTGTATAACGAGCTGACCAAAGTGAAATACGTGACCGAGGG
AATGAGAAAGCCCGCCTTCCTGAGCGGCGAGCAGAAAAAGGCCATCGTGGACCTGCTGTTCAAGACCAAC
CGGAAAGTGACCGTGAAGCAGCTGAAAGAGGACTACTTCAAGAAAATCGAGTGCTTCGACTCCGTGGAAA
TCTCCGGCGTGGAAGATCGGTTCAACGCCTCCCTGGGCACATACCACGATCTGCTGAAAATTATCAAGGA
CAAGGACTTCCTGGACAATGAGGAAAACGAGGACATTCTGGAAGATATCGTGCTGACCCTGACACTGTTT
GAGGACAGAGAGATGATCGAGGAACGGCTGAAAACCTATGCCCACCTGTTCGACGACAAAGTGATGAAGC
AGCTGAAGCGGCGGAGATACACCGGCTGGGGCAGGCTGAGCCGGAAGCTGATCAACGGCATCCGGGACAA
GCAGTCCGGCAAGACAATCCTGGATTTCCTGAAGTCCGACGGCTTCGCCAACAGAAACTTCATGCAGCTG
ATCCACGACGACAGCCTGACCTTTAAAGAGGACATCCAGAAAGCCCAGGTGTCCGGCCAGGGCGATAGCC
TGCACGAGCACATTGCCAATCTGGCCGGCAGCCCCGCCATTAAGAAGGGCATCCTGCAGACAGTGAAGGT
GGTGGACGAGCTCGTGAAAGTGATGGGCCGGCACAAGCCCGAGAACATCGTGATCGAAATGGCCAGAGAG
AACCAGACCACCCAGAAGGGACAGAAGAACAGCCGCGAGAGAATGAAGCGGATCGAAGAGGGCATCAAAG
AGCTGGGCAGCCAGATCCTGAAAGAACACCCCGTGGAAAACACCCAGCTGCAGAACGAGAAGCTGTACCT
GTACTACCTGCAGAATGGGCGGGATATGTACGTGGACCAGGAACTGGACATCAACCGGCTGTCCGACTAC
GATGTGGACCATATCGTGCCTCAGAGCTTTCTGAAGGACGACTCCATCGACAACAAGGTGCTGACCAGAA
GCGACAAGAACCGGGGCAAGAGCGACAACGTGCCCTCCGAAGAGGTCGTGAAGAAGATGAAGAACTACTG
GCGGCAGCTGCTGAACGCCAAGCTGATTACCCAGAGAAAGTTCGACAATCTGACCAAGGCCGAGAGAGGC
GGCCTGAGCGAACTGGATAAGGCCGGCTTCATCAAGAGACAGCTGGTGGAAACCCGGCAGATCACAAAGC
ACGTGGCACAGATCCTGGACTCCCGGATGAACACTAAGTACGACGAGAATGACAAGCTGATCCGGGAAGT
GAAAGTGATCACCCTGAAGTCCAAGCTGGTGTCCGATTTCCGGAAGGATTTCCAGTTTTACAAAGTGCGC
GAGATCAACAACTACCACCACGCCCACGACGCCTACCTGAACGCCGTCGTGGGAACCGCCCTGATCAAAA
AGTACCCTAAGCTGGAAAGCGAGTTCGTGTACGGCGACTACAAGGTGTACGACGTGCGGAAGATGATCGC
CAAGAGCGAGCAGGAAATCGGCAAGGCTACCGCCAAGTACTTCTTCTACAGCAACATCATGAACTTTTTC
AAGACCGAGATTACCCTGGCCAACGGCGAGATCCGGAAGCGGCCTCTGATCGAGACAAACGGCGAAACCG
GGGAGATCGTGTGGGATAAGGGCCGGGATTTTGCCACCGTGCGGAAAGTGCTGAGCATGCCCCAAGTGAA
TATCGTGAAAAAGACCGAGGTGCAGACAGGCGGCTTCAGCAAAGAGTCTATCCTGCCCAAGAGGAACAGC
GATAAGCTGATCGCCAGAAAGAAGGACTGGGACCCTAAGAAGTACGGCGGCTTCGACAGCCCCACCGTGG
CCTATTCTGTGCTGGTGGTGGCCAAAGTGGAAAAGGGCAAGTCCAAGAAACTGAAGAGTGTGAAAGAGCT
GCTGGGGATCACCATCATGGAAAGAAGCAGCTTCGAGAAGAATCCCATCGACTTTCTGGAAGCCAAGGGC
TACAAAGAAGTGAAAAAGGACCTGATCATCAAGCTGCCTAAGTACTCCCTGTTCGAGCTGGAAAACGGCC
GGAAGAGAATGCTGGCCTCTGCCGGCGAACTGCAGAAGGGAAACGAACTGGCCCTGCCCTCCAAATATGT
GAACTTCCTGTACCTGGCCAGCCACTATGAGAAGCTGAAGGGCTCCCCCGAGGATAATGAGCAGAAACAG
CTGTTTGTGGAACAGCACAAGCACTACCTGGACGAGATCATCGAGCAGATCAGCGAGTTCTCCAAGAGAG
TGATCCTGGCCGACGCTAATCTGGACAAAGTGCTGTCCGCCTACAACAAGCACCGGGATAAGCCCATCAG
AGAGCAGGCCGAGAATATCATCCACCTGTTTACCCTGACCAATCTGGGAGCCCCTGCCGCCTTCAAGTAC
TTTGACACCACCATCGACCGGAAGAGGTACACCAGCACCAAAGAGGTGCTGGACGCCACCCTGATCCACC
AGAGCATCACCGGCCTGTACGAGACACGGATCGACCTGTCTCAGCTGGGAGGCGACAAGCGACCTGCCGC
CACAAAGAAGGCTGGACAGGCTAAGAAGAAGAAAGATTACAAAGACGATGACGATAAGGGCAGTGGAGAG
GGCAGAGGAAGTCTGCTAACATGCGGTGACGTCGAGGAGAATCCTGGCCCAGTGAGCAAGGGCGAGGAGC
TGTTCACCGGGGTGGTGCCCATCCTGGTCGAGCTGGACGGCGACGTAAACGGCCACAAGTTCAGCGTGTC
CGGCGAGGGCGAGGGCGATGCCACCTACGGCAAGCTGACCCTGAAGTTCATCTGCACCACCGGCAAGCTG
CCCGTGCCCTGGCCCACCCTCGTGACCACCCTGACCTACGGCGTGCAGTGCTTCAGCCGCTACCCCGACC
ACATGAAGCAGCACGACTTCTTCAAGTCCGCCATGCCCGAAGGCTACGTCCAGGAGCGCACCATCTTCTT
CAAGGACGACGGCAACTACAAGACCCGCGCCGAGGTGAAGTTCGAGGGCGACACCCTGGTGAACCGCATC
GAGCTGAAGGGCATCGACTTCAAGGAGGACGGCAACATCCTGGGGCACAAGCTGGAGTACAACTACAACA
GCCACAACGTCTATATCATGGCCGACAAGCAGAAGAACGGCATCAAGGTGAACTTCAAGATCCGCCACAA
CATCGAGGACGGCAGCGTGCAGCTCGCCGACCACTACCAGCAGAACACCCCCATCGGCGACGGCCCCGTG
CTGCTGCCCGACAACCACTACCTGAGCACCCAGTCCGCCCTGAGCAAAGACCCCAACGAGAAGCGCGATC
ACATGGTCCTGCTGGAGTTCGTGACCGCCGCCGGGATCACTCTCGGCATGGACGAGCTGTACAAGGGATC
CGGCGCAACAAACTTCTCTCTGCTGAAACAAGCCGGAGATGTCGAAGAGAATCCTGGACCGACCGAGTAC
AAGCCCACGGTGCGCCTCGCCACCCGCGACGACGTCCCCAGGGCCGTACGCACCCTCGCCGCCGCGTTCG
CCGACTACCCCGCCACGCGCCACACCGTCGATCCGGACCGCCACATCGAGCGGGTCACCGAGCTGCAAGA
ACTCTTCCTCACGCGCGTCGGGCTCGACATCGGCAAGGTGTGGGTCGCGGACGACGGCGCCGCGGTGGCG
GTCTGGACCACGCCGGAGAGCGTCGAAGCGGGGGCGGTGTTCGCCGAGATCGGCCCGCGCATGGCCGAGT
TGAGCGGTTCCCGGCTGGCCGCGCAGCAACAGATGGAAGGCCTCCTGGCGCCGCACCGGCCCAAGGAGCC
CGCGTGGTTCCTGGCCACCGTCGGAGTCTCGCCCGACCACCAGGGCAAGGGTCTGGGCAGCGCCGTCGTG
CTCCCCGGAGTGGAGGCGGCCGAGCGCGCCGGGGTGCCCGCCTTCCTGGAGACCTCCGCGCCCCGCAACC
TCCCCTTCTACGAGCGGCTCGGCTTCACCGTCACCGCCGACGTCGAGGTGCCCGAAGGACCGCGCACCTG
GTGCATGACCCGCAAGCCCGGTGCCTGAACGCGTTAAGTCGACAATCAACCTCTGGATTACAAAATTTGT
GAAAGATTGACTGGTATTCTTAACTATGTTGCTCCTTTTACGCTATGTGGATACGCTGCTTTAATGCCTT
TGTATCATGCTATTGCTTCCCGTATGGCTTTCATTTTCTCCTCCTTGTATAAATCCTGGTTGCTGTCTCT
TTATGAGGAGTTGTGGCCCGTTGTCAGGCAACGTGGCGTGGTGTGCACTGTGTTTGCTGACGCAACCCCC
ACTGGTTGGGGCATTGCCACCACCTGTCAGCTCCTTTCCGGGACTTTCGCTTTCCCCCTCCCTATTGCCA
CGGCGGAACTCATCGCCGCCTGCCTTGCCCGCTGCTGGACAGGGGCTCGGCTGTTGGGCACTGACAATTC
CGTGGTGTTGTCGGGGAAATCATCGTCCTTTCCTTGGCTGCTCGCCTGTGTTGCCACCTGGATTCTGCGC
GGGACGTCCTTCTGCTACGTCCCTTCGGCCCTCAATCCAGCGGACCTTCCTTCCCGCGGCCTGCTGCCGG
CTCTGCGGCCTCTTCCGCGTCTTCGCCTTCGCCCTCAGACGAGTCGGATCTCCCTTTGGGCCGCCTCCCC
GCGTCGACTTTAAGACCAATGACTTACAAGGCAGCTGTAGATCTTAGCCACTTTTTAAAAGAAAAGGGGG
GACTGGAAGGGCTAATTCACTCCCAACGAAGACAAGATCTGCTTTTTGCTTGTACTGGGTCTCTCTGGTT
AGACCAGATCTGAGCCTGGGAGCTCTCTGGCTAACTAGGGAACCCACTGCTTAAGCCTCAATAAAGCTTG
CCTTGAGTGCTTCAAGTAGTGTGTGCCCGTCTGTTGTGTGACTCTGGTAACTAGAGATCCCTCAGACCCT
TTTAGTCAGTGTGGAAAATCTCTAGCAGGGCCCGTTTAAACCCGCTGATCAGCCTCGACTGTGCCTTCTA
GTTGCCAGCCATCTGTTGTTTGCCCCTCCCCCGTGCCTTCCTTGACCCTGGAAGGTGCCACTCCCACTGT
CCTTTCCTAATAAAATGAGGAAATTGCATCGCATTGTCTGAGTAGGTGTCATTCTATTCTGGGGGGTGGG
GTGGGGCAGGACAGCAAGGGGGAGGATTGGGAAGACAATAGCAGGCATGCTGGGGATGCGGTGGGCTCTA
TGGCTTCTGAGGCGGAAAGAACCAGCTGGGGCTCTAGGGGGTATCCCC
[124 nt withheld, positions 11319-11442]
C
[91 nt withheld, positions 11444-11534]
A
[49 nt withheld, positions 11536-11584]
CCTTTGACGTTGGAGTCCACGTTCTTT
[37 nt withheld, positions 11612-11648]
ACCCTATCTCGGTCTATTCTTTTGATTTATAAGGGATTTTGCCGATTTCGGCCTATTGGTTAAAAAATGA
GCTGATTTAACAAAAATTTAACGCGAATTAATTCTGTGGAATGTGTGTCAGTTAGGGTGTGGAAAGTCCC
CAGGCTCCCCAGCAGGCAGAAGTATGCAAAGCATGCATCTCAATTAGTCAGCAACCAGGTGTGGAAAGTC
CCCAGGCTCCCCAGCAGGCAGAAGTATGCAAAGCATGCATCTCAATTAGTCAGCAACCATAGTCCCGCCC
CTAACTCCGCCCATCCCGCCCCTAACTCCGCCCAGTTCCGCCCATTCTCCGCCCCATGGCTGACTAATTT
TTTTTATTTATGCAGAGGCCGAGGCCGCCTCTGCCTCTGAGCTATTCCAGAAGTAGTGAGGAGGCTTTTT
TGGAGGCCTAGGCTTTTGCAAAAAGCTCCCGGGAGCTTGTATATCCATTTTCGGATCTGATCAGCACGTG
TTGACAATTAATCATCGGCATAGTATATCGGCATAGTATAATACGACAAGGTGAGGAACTAAACCATGGC
CAAGTTGACCAGTGCCGTTCCGGTGCTCACCGCGCGCGACGTCGCCGGAGCGGTCGAGTTCTGGACCGAC
CGGCTCGGGTTCTCCCGGGACTTCGTGGAGGACGACTTCGCCGGTGTGGTCCGGGACGACGTGACCCTGT
TCATCAGCGCGGTCCAGGACCAGGTGGTGCCGGACAACACCCTGGCCTGGGTGTGGGTGCGCGGCCTGGA
CGAGCTGTACGCCGAGTGGTCGGAGGTCGTGTCCACGAACTTCCGGGACGCCTCCGGGCCGGCCATGACC
GAGATCGGCGAGCAGCCGTGGGGGCGGGAGTTCGCCCTGCGCGACCCGGCCGGCAACTGCGTGCACTTCG
TGGCCGAGGAGCAGGACTGACACGTGCTACGAGATTTCGATTCCACCGCCGCCTTCTATGAAAGGTTGGG
CTTCGGAATCGTTTTCCGGGACGCCGGCTGGATGATCCTCCAGCGCGGGGATCTCATGCTGGAGTTCTTC
GCCCACCCCAACTTGTTTATTGCAGCTTATAATGGTTACAAATAAAGCAATAGCATCACAAATTTCACAA
ATAAAGCATTTTTTTCACTGCATTCTAGTTGTGGTTTGTCCAAACTCATCAATGTATCTTATCATGTCTG
TATACCGTCGACCTCTAGCTAGAGCTTGGCGTAATCATGGTCATAGCTGTTTCCTGTGTGAAATTGTTAT
CCGCTCACAATTCCACACAACATACGAGCCGGAAGCATAAAGTGTAAAGCCTGGGGTGCCTAATGAGTGA
GCTAACTCACATTAATTGCGTTGCGCTCACTGCCCGCTTTCCAGTCGGGAAACCTGTCGTGCCAGCTGCA
TTAATGAATCGGCCAACGCGCGGGGAGAGGCGGTTTGCGTATTGGGCGCTCTTCCGCTTCCTCGCTCACT
GACTCGCTGCGCTCGGTCGTTCGGCTGCGGCGAGCGGTATCAGCTCACTCAAAGGCGGTAATACGGTTAT
CCACAGAATCAGGGGATAACGCAGGAAAGAACATGTGAGCAAAAGGCCAGCAAAAGGCCAGGAACCGTAA
AAAGGCCGCGTTGCTGGCGTTTTTCCATAGGCTCCGCCCCCCTGACGAGCATCACAAAAATCGACGCTCA
AGTCAGAGGTGGCGAAACCCGACAGGACTATAAAGATACCAGGCGTTTCCCCCTGGAAGCTCCCTCGTGC
GCTCTCCTGTTCCGACCCTGCCGCTTACCGGATACCTGTCCGCCTTTCTCCCTTCGGGAAGCGTGGCGCT
TTCTCATAGCTCACGCTGTAGGTATCTCAGTTCGGTGTAGGTCGTTCGCTCCAAGCTGGGCTGTGTGCAC
GAACCCCCCGTTCAGCCCGACCGCTGCGCCTTATCCGGTAACTATCGTCTTGAGTCCAACCCGGTAAGAC
ACGACTTATCGCCACTGGCAGCAGCCACTGGTAACAGGATTAGCAGAGCGAGGTATGTAGGCGGTGCTAC
AGAGTTCTTGAAGTGGTGGCCTAACTACGGCTACACTAGAAGAACAGTATTTGGTATCTGCGCTCTGCTG
AAGCCAGTTACCTTCGGAAAAAGAGTTGGTAGCTCTTGATCCGGCAAACAAACCACCGCTGGTAGCGGTG
GTTTTTTTGTTTGCAAGCAGCAGATTACGCGCAGAAAAAAAGGATCTCAAGAAGATCCTTTGATCTTTTC
TACGGGGTCTGACGCTCAGTGGAACGAAAACTCACGTTAAGGGATTTTGGTCATGAGATTATCAAAAAGG
ATCTTCACCTAGATCCTTTTAAATTAAAAATGAAGTTTTAAATCAATCTAAAGTATATATGAGTAAACTT
GGTCTGACAGTTACCAATGCTTAATCAGTGAGGCACCTATCTCAGCGATCTGTCTATTTCGTTCATCCAT
AGTTGCCTGACTCCCCGTCGTGTAGATAACTACGATACGGGAGGGCTTACCATCTGGCCCCAGTGCTGCA
ATGATACCGCGAGACCCACGCTCACCGGCTCCAGATTTATCAGCAATAAACCAGCCAGCCGGAAGGGCCG
AGCGCAGAAGTGGTCCTGCAACTTTATCCGCCTCCATCCAGTCTATTAATTGTTGCCGGGAAGCTAGAGT
AAGTAGTTCGCCAGTTAATAGTTTGCGCAACGTTGTTGCCATTGCTACAGGCATCGTGGTGTCACGCTCG
TCGTTTGGTATGGCTTCATTCAGCTCCGGTTCCCAACGATCAAGGCGAGTTACATGATCCCCCATGTTGT
GCAAAAAAGCGGTTAGCTCCTTCGGTCCTCCGATCGTTGTCAGAAGTAAGTTGGCCGCAGTGTTATCACT
CATGGTTATGGCAGCACTGCATAATTCTCTTACTGTCATGCCATCCGTAAGATGCTTTTCTGTGACTGGT
GAGTACTCAACCAAGTCATTCTGAGAATAGTGTATGCGGCGACCGAGTTGCTCTTGCCCGGCGTCAATAC
GGGATAATACCGCGCCACATAGCAGAACTTTAAAAGTGCTCATCATTGGAAAACGTTCTTCGGGGCGAAA
ACTCTCAAGGATCTTACCGCTGTTGAGATCCAGTTCGATGTAACCCACTCGTGCACCCAACTGATCTTCA
GCATCTTTTACTTTCACCAGCGTTTCTGGGTGAGCAAAAACAGGAAGGCAAAATGCCGCAAAAAAGGGAA
TAAGGGCGACACGGAAATGTTGAATACTCATACTCTTCCTTTTTCAATATTATTGAAGCATTTATCAGGG
TTATTGTCTCATGAGCGGATACATATTTGAATGTATTTAGAAAAATAAACAAATAGGGGTTCCGCGCACA
TTTCCCCGAAAAGTGCCACCTGACGTCGACGGATCGGGAGATCTCCCGATCCCCTATGGTGCACTCTCAG
TACAATCTGCTCTGATGCCGCATAGTTAAGCCAGTATCTGCTCCCTGCTTGTGTGTTGGAGGTCGCTGAG
TAGTGCGCGAGCAAAATTTAAGCTACAACAAGGCAAGGCTTGACCGACAATTGCATGAAGAATCTGCTTA
GGGTTAGGCGTTTTGCGCTGCTTCGCGATGTACGGGCCAGATATACGCGTTGACATTGATTATTGACTAG
TTATTAATAGTAATCAATTACGGGGTCATTAGTTCATAGCCCATATATGGAGTTCCGCGTTACATAACTT
ACGGTAAATGGCCCGCCTGGCTGACCGCCCAACGACCCCCGCCCATTGACGTCAATAATGACGTATGTTC
CCATAGTAACGCCAATAGGGACTTTCCATTGACGTCAATGGGTGGAGTATTTACGGTAAACTGCCCACTT
GGCAGTACATCAAGTGTATCATATGCCAAGTACGCCCCCTATTGACGTCAATGACGGTAAATGGCCCGCC
TGGCATTATGCCCAGTACATGACCTTATGGGACTTTCCTACTTGGCAGTACATCTACGTATTAGTCATCG
CTATTACCATGG
Features (pLannotate 1.2.2; 35 found; start..end, strand, type, name):
    217..397     +  LTR            5' LTR (truncated): truncated 5' long terminal repeat (LTR) from HIV-1
    444..569     +  misc_feature   HIV-1 Ψ: packaging signal of human immunodeficiency virus type 1
    553..916     +  CDS            HIV-1 gag (fragment): gag protein from human immunodeficiency virus 1; gag
   1062..1295    +  misc_feature   RRE: The Rev response element (RRE) of HIV-1 allows for Rev-dependent mRNA export from the nucleus to the cytoplasm.
   1672..1772    +  CDS            Rev (fragment): human immunodeficiency virus 1 (HIV-1) Rev protein; rev; enhances nuclear export of unspliced and incompletely spliced viral mRNAs
   1822..1939    +  misc_feature   cPPT/CTS: central polypurine tract and central termination sequence of HIV-1
   1990..2230    +  promoter       U6 promoter: RNA polymerase III promoter for human U6 snRNA
   2416..3075    -  CDS            deoC1: DEOC1_STAAN - Also known as dra. Experimental evidence at protein level: Swiss-Prot protein existence level 1. Catalyzes a reversible aldol reaction between acetaldehyde and D-glyceraldehyde 3-phosphate to generate 2-deoxy-D-ribose 5- phosphate. From Staphylococcus aureus (strain N315).
   4120..4195    +  misc_RNA       gRNA scaffold: guide RNA scaffold for the Streptococcus pyogenes CRISPR/Cas9 system
   4213..4231    +  CDS            small t antigen (fragment): SV40 (simian virus 40) small t antigen
   4257..4468    +  promoter       EF-1α core promoter: core promoter for human elongation factor EF-1α
   4493..8596    +  CDS            Cas9: Cas9 (Csn1) endonuclease from the Streptococcus pyogenes Type II CRISPR/Cas system generates RNA-guided double strand breaks in DNA
   8732..9445    +  CDS            EGFP: EGFP is a basic (constitutively fluorescent) green fluorescent protein published in 1996, derived from Aequorea victoria. It is reported to be a rapidly-maturing weak dimer with moderate acid sensitivity.
   9511..10108   +  CDS            PuroR (fragment): puromycin N-acetyltransferase; pac from Streptomyces; confers resistance to puromycin
  10124..10712   +  misc_feature   WPRE: woodchuck hepatitis virus posttranscriptional regulatory element
  10763..10782   +  misc_feature   cPPT/CTS (fragment): central polypurine tract and central termination sequence of HIV-1
  10784..11017   +  LTR            3' LTR (ΔU3): self-inactivating 3' long terminal repeat (LTR) from HIV-1
  11049..11273   +  polyA_signal   bGH poly(A) signal: bovine growth hormone polyadenylation signal
  11277..11298   +  promoter       SV40 promoter (fragment): SV40 enhancer and early promoter
  11319..11747   +  rep_origin     f1 ori (sequence partly withheld): f1 bacteriophage origin of replication; arrow indicates direction of (+) strand synthesis
  11761..12090   +  promoter       SV40 promoter: SV40 enhancer and early promoter
  12138..12185   +  promoter       EM7 promoter: synthetic bacterial promoter&nbsp
  12204..12578   +  CDS            BleoR: antibiotic-binding protein; Sh ble from Streptoalloteichus hindustanus; confers resistance to bleomycin, phleomycin, and Zeocin™
  12588..12713   +  CDS            ble (fragment): BLE_KLEPN - Experimental evidence at protein level: Swiss-Prot protein existence level 1. Binding protein with a strong affinity to the bleomycin family of antibiotics. Binds to CL990; an antimitotic-antibiotic compound. From Klebsiella pneumoniae.
  12708..12829   +  polyA_signal   SV40 poly(A) signal: SV40 polyadenylation signal
  12900..12922   -  protein_bind   lac operator (fragment): The lac repressor binds to the lac operator to inhibit transcription in E. coli. This inhibition can be relieved by adding lactose or isopropyl-β-D-thiogalactopyranoside (IPTG). lac repressor encoded by lacI
  12926..12956   -  promoter       lac promoter: promoter for the E. coli lac operon
  12971..12992   -  protein_bind   CAP binding site: CAP binding activates transcription in the presence of cAMP. E. coli catabolite activator protein
  13005..13097   -  CDS            lacI (fragment): lac repressor; lacI; The lac repressor binds to the lac operator to inhibit transcription in E. coli. This inhibition can be relieved by adding lactose or isopropyl-β-D-thiogalactopyranoside (IPTG).
  13280..13868   -  rep_origin     ori: high-copy-number ColE1/pMB1/pBR322/pUC origin of replication
  14039..14899   -  CDS            AmpR: β-lactamase; bla; confers resistance to ampicillin, carbenicillin, and related antibiotics
  14900..15004   -  promoter       AmpR promoter: bla
  15063..15115   -  misc_feature   bom (fragment): basis of mobility region from pBR322
  15270..15649   +  enhancer       CMV enhancer: human cytomegalovirus immediate early enhancer
  15650..199     +  promoter       CMV promoter (across the origin): human cytomegalovirus (CMV) immediate early promoter
