[The description below was written by a language model from this plasmid's Addgene catalogue record and pLannotate feature annotations shown in this document.]
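Description:
pGMC00009 (also called pRC0494) is an empty-backbone, all-in-one lentiviral CRISPR vector derived from Lenti-CRISPR-V2, modified by Gibson cloning to place a 2A-linked GFP between Cas9 and the puromycin resistance gene. It is a 15,650 nt plasmid propagated in E. coli through a high-copy ColE1/pUC-type origin with ampicillin selection. An f1 origin is also present. The lentiviral portion has a third-generation, self-inactivating layout. A CMV enhancer/promoter drives genomic RNA synthesis from a truncated HIV-1 5' LTR, followed by the Ψ packaging signal, RRE and cPPT/CTS. The transfer cassette ends with a WPRE and a ΔU3 3' LTR, so the integrated provirus lacks LTR promoter activity. A bGH polyadenylation signal lies just after the 3' LTR.

Two expression units sit between the LTRs. A human U6 Pol III promoter lies upstream of the S. pyogenes gRNA scaffold, separated from it by nearly 1.9 kb of sequence. Part of this interval was auto-annotated as a bacterial deoC1 gene, and it most likely represents the filler that is replaced when a guide sequence is cloned in, although the record does not say so explicitly. Downstream, an EF-1α core promoter drives a single open reading frame encoding Cas9, EGFP and puromycin N-acetyltransferase, which according to the catalogue entry are linked by 2A sequences (these are not annotated individually). Transduced mammalian cells can therefore be tracked or sorted by green fluorescence and selected with puromycin. Outside the viral region, an SV40/EM7-driven BleoR cassette is also annotated, though it is not listed as a selectable marker. The vector is intended for cloning a user-chosen sgRNA and delivering it with Cas9 by lentivirus for genome editing.
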