Addgene plasmid #195294: pGMC00009 (aka pRC0494)
Purpose: (Empty Backbone) Lenti-CRISPR-V2-GFP-2A-Puro - vector with Cas9/sgRNA backbone/Puro/GFP
Depositing lab: Raj Chari. Depositing organization: Frederick National Laboratory.
Backbone
  Vector backbone: Lenti-CRISPR-V2
  Modifications to backbone: Added 2A-GFP in between Cas9 and puromycin
  Vector type: Mammalian Expression, Lentiviral, CRISPR, Synthetic Biology
  Selectable markers: Puromycin
Growth in bacteria
  Bacterial resistance: Ampicillin, 100 μg/mL
  Growth temperature: 37°C
  Growth strain: NEB Stable
  Copy number: High Copy
Gene/Insert
  Cloning method: Gibson Cloning
Terms and licenses: Academic/Nonprofit Terms; Industry Terms: Not Available to Industry
How to cite: pGMC00009 (aka pRC0494) was a gift from Raj Chari (Addgene plasmid # 195294 ; http://n2t.net/addgene:195294 ; RRID:Addgene_195294)
